Addgene plasmid #125488: lentiSAMv2 rs1401419-guide3
Purpose: CRISPR-mediated activation of human islet enhancer containing T2D-associated variant rs1401419 (CRY2 GWAS locus)
Depositing lab: Jorge Ferrer. Depositing organization: Imperial College London. Publication: Human pancreatic islet three-dimensional chromatin architecture provides insights into the genetics of type 2 diabetes. Miguel-Escalada I, Bonas-Guarch S, Cebola I, Ponsa-Cobas J, Mendieta-Esteban J, Atla G, Javierre BM, Rolando DMY, Farabella I, Morgan CC, Garcia-Hurtado J, Beucher A, Moran I, Pasquali L, Ramos-Rodriguez M, Appel EVR, Linneberg A, Gjesing AP, Witte DR, Pedersen O, Grarup N, Ravassard P, Torrents D, Mercader JM, Piemonti L, Berney T, de Koning EJP, Kerr-Conte J, Pattou F, Fedko IO, Groop L, Prokopenko I, Hansen T, Marti-Renom MA, Fraser P, Ferrer J. Nat Genet. 2019 Jun 28. pii: 10.1038/s41588-019-0457-0. doi: 10.1038/s41588-019-0457-0. PubMed 31253982.
Backbone
  Vector backbone: lentiSAMv2
  Backbone manufacturer: Feng Zhang (Addgene #75112)
  Vector type: Mammalian Expression, Lentiviral, CRISPR
  Selectable markers: Blasticidin
Growth in bacteria
  Bacterial resistance: Ampicillin, 100 μg/mL
  Growth temperature: 37°C
  Growth strain: Stbl3
  Copy number: High Copy
Gene/Insert
  Gene/Insert name: dCas9-VP64-2A-BlastR
  gRNA/shRNA sequence: CTCTGTTTGCTATTGGCCTC
  Species: H. sapiens (human)
  Promoter: EF1a core and U6
  Cloning method: Restriction Enzyme; 5′ cloning site Unknown (destroyed during cloning); 3′ cloning site Unknown (destroyed during cloning)
  Sequencing primers: 5′ GATCCGCCACCATGGATGC
Terms and licenses: Academic/Nonprofit Terms; Industry Terms: Not Available to Industry
How to cite: lentiSAMv2 rs1401419-guide3 was a gift from Jorge Ferrer (Addgene plasmid # 125488 ; http://n2t.net/addgene:125488 ; RRID:Addgene_125488)
