[The description below was written by a language model from this plasmid's Addgene catalogue record and pLannotate feature annotations shown in this document.]
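Description:
lentiSAMv2 rs1401419-guide3 is a 13.5 kb lentiviral CRISPR activation plasmid built on the lentiSAMv2 backbone, carrying a single guide RNA directed at a human pancreatic islet enhancer that contains the type 2 diabetes-associated variant rs1401419 at the CRY2 GWAS locus. It is propagated in E. coli through a high-copy ColE1/pUC-type origin with ampicillin resistance (AmpR). The backbone also contains an f1 origin and an SV40/EM7-driven BleoR cassette, both lying outside the viral transfer region.

The lentiviral unit begins with a CMV enhancer/promoter fused to a truncated HIV-1 5' LTR, followed by the Ψ packaging signal, a gag fragment, the RRE and the cPPT/CTS. It ends with a WPRE and a second truncated LTR, backed by a bGH polyadenylation signal. Within this unit sit two expression cassettes. A human U6 Pol III promoter drives the guide, whose S. pyogenes scaffold is interrupted by two MS2 stem loops. These loops bind MS2 coat protein, so in the SAM system they can recruit MS2-fused activator domains supplied from a separate construct. Downstream, the EF-1α core promoter drives an NLS-tagged, catalytically dead Cas9 (D10A/N863A). The catalogue lists this as dCas9-VP64-2A-BlastR. The feature table annotates dCas9 and the blasticidin S deaminase gene (BSD) but not the VP64 and 2A segments, which presumably occupy the unannotated gap between them.

The 2A linkage allows blasticidin selection of transduced mammalian cells that express the activator. The construct is intended for targeted transcriptional activation of this enhancer, to test its regulatory function and identify its target genes in human cells.
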