Features (pLannotate 1.2.2; 38 found; start..end, strand, type, name):
     18..36      +  misc_RNA       MS2 stem loop: stem loop that binds the bacteriophage MS2 coat protein
     47..83      +  misc_RNA       gRNA scaffold (fragment): guide RNA scaffold for the Streptococcus pyogenes CRISPR/Cas9 system
     88..106     +  misc_RNA       MS2 stem loop: stem loop that binds the bacteriophage MS2 coat protein
    117..136     +  misc_RNA       gRNA scaffold (fragment): guide RNA scaffold for the Streptococcus pyogenes CRISPR/Cas9 system
    149..167     +  CDS            small t antigen (fragment): SV40 (simian virus 40) small t antigen
    193..404     +  promoter       EF-1α core promoter: core promoter for human elongation factor EF-1α
    421..468     +  CDS            nucleoplasmin NLS: bipartite nuclear localization signal from nucleoplasmin
    468..4569    +  CDS            dCas9 (fragment): catalytically dead mutant of the Cas9 endonuclease from the Streptococcus pyogenes Type II CRISPR/Cas system RNA-guided DNA-binding protein that lacks endonuclease activity due to the D10A mutation in the RuvC catalytic domain and the N863A mutation in the HNH catalytic domain
   4894..5292    +  CDS            BSD: blasticidin S deaminase; Aspergillus terreus BSD; confers resistance to blasticidin
   5293..5314    +  misc_feature   MCS (fragment): pBluescript multiple cloning site
   5317..5905    +  misc_feature   WPRE: woodchuck hepatitis virus posttranscriptional regulatory element
   5842..6423    +  CDS            nef (fragment): NEF_HV1H2 - Experimental evidence at protein level: Swiss-Prot protein existence level 1. Extracellular Nef protein targets CD4(+) T-lymphocytes for apoptosis by interacting with CXCR4 surface receptors. From Human immunodeficiency virus type 1 group M subtype B (isolate HXB2) (HIV-1).
   6430..6610    +  LTR            5' LTR (truncated): truncated 5' long terminal repeat (LTR) from HIV-1
   6642..6866    +  polyA_signal   bGH poly(A) signal: bovine growth hormone polyadenylation signal
   6870..6891    +  promoter       SV40 promoter (fragment): SV40 enhancer and early promoter
   6912..7340    +  rep_origin     f1 ori (sequence partly withheld): f1 bacteriophage origin of replication; arrow indicates direction of (+) strand synthesis
   7354..7683    +  promoter       SV40 promoter: SV40 enhancer and early promoter
   7731..7778    +  promoter       EM7 promoter: synthetic bacterial promoter&nbsp
   7797..8171    +  CDS            BleoR: antibiotic-binding protein; Sh ble from Streptoalloteichus hindustanus; confers resistance to bleomycin, phleomycin, and Zeocin™
   8181..8306    +  CDS            ble (fragment): BLE_KLEPN - Experimental evidence at protein level: Swiss-Prot protein existence level 1. Binding protein with a strong affinity to the bleomycin family of antibiotics. Binds to CL990; an antimitotic-antibiotic compound. From Klebsiella pneumoniae.
   8301..8422    +  polyA_signal   SV40 poly(A) signal: SV40 polyadenylation signal
   8493..8515    -  protein_bind   lac operator (fragment): The lac repressor binds to the lac operator to inhibit transcription in E. coli. This inhibition can be relieved by adding lactose or isopropyl-β-D-thiogalactopyranoside (IPTG). lac repressor encoded by lacI
   8519..8549    -  promoter       lac promoter: promoter for the E. coli lac operon
   8564..8585    -  protein_bind   CAP binding site: CAP binding activates transcription in the presence of cAMP. E. coli catabolite activator protein
   8598..8690    -  CDS            lacI (fragment): lac repressor; lacI; The lac repressor binds to the lac operator to inhibit transcription in E. coli. This inhibition can be relieved by adding lactose or isopropyl-β-D-thiogalactopyranoside (IPTG).
   8873..9461    -  rep_origin     ori: high-copy-number ColE1/pMB1/pBR322/pUC origin of replication
   9632..10492   -  CDS            AmpR: β-lactamase; bla; confers resistance to ampicillin, carbenicillin, and related antibiotics
  10493..10597   -  promoter       AmpR promoter: bla
  10656..10708   -  misc_feature   bom (fragment): basis of mobility region from pBR322
  10863..11242   +  enhancer       CMV enhancer: human cytomegalovirus immediate early enhancer
  11243..11442   +  promoter       CMV promoter: human cytomegalovirus (CMV) immediate early promoter
  11460..11640   +  LTR            5' LTR (truncated): truncated 5' long terminal repeat (LTR) from HIV-1
  11687..11812   +  misc_feature   HIV-1 Ψ: packaging signal of human immunodeficiency virus type 1
  11796..12159   +  CDS            HIV-1 gag (fragment): gag protein from human immunodeficiency virus 1; gag
  12305..12538   +  misc_feature   RRE: The Rev response element (RRE) of HIV-1 allows for Rev-dependent mRNA export from the nucleus to the cytoplasm.
  12915..13015   +  CDS            Rev (fragment): human immunodeficiency virus 1 (HIV-1) Rev protein; rev; enhances nuclear export of unspliced and incompletely spliced viral mRNAs
  13065..13182   +  misc_feature   cPPT/CTS: central polypurine tract and central termination sequence of HIV-1
  13232..13472   +  promoter       U6 promoter: RNA polymerase III promoter for human U6 snRNA
>Addgene plasmid #125488 | lentiSAMv2 rs1401419-guide3 | addgene full sequence | sequence record 251530 | Addgene NGS Result
GTTTTAGAGCTAGGCCAACATGAGGATCACCCATGTCTGCAGGGCCTAGCAAGTTAAAATAAGGCTAGTC
CGTTATCAACTTGGCCAACATGAGGATCACCCATGTCTGCAGGGCCAAGTGGCACCGAGTCGGTGCTTTT
TTTGGATCCTAGGTCTTGAAAGGAGTGGGAATTGGCTCCGGTGCCCGTCAGTGGGCAGAGCGCACATCGC
CCACAGTCCCCGAGAAGTTGGGGGGAGGGGTCGGCAATTGATCCGGTGCCTAGAGAAGGTGGCGCGGGGT
AAACTGGGAAAGTGATGTCGTGTACTGGCTCCGCCTTTTTCCCGAGGGTGGGGGAGAACCGTATATAAGT
GCAGTAGTCGCCGTGAACGTTCTTTTTCGCAACGGGTTTGCCGCCAGAACACAGGCGTACGGCCACCATG
AAAAGGCCGGCGGCCACGAAAAAGGCCGGCCAGGCAAAAAAGAAAAAGGACAAGAAGTACAGCATCGGCC
TGGCCATCGGCACCAACTCTGTGGGCTGGGCCGTGATCACCGACGAGTACAAGGTGCCCAGCAAGAAATT
CAAGGTGCTGGGCAACACCGACCGGCACAGCATCAAGAAGAACCTGATCGGAGCCCTGCTGTTCGACAGC
GGCGAAACAGCCGAGGCCACCCGGCTGAAGAGAACCGCCAGAAGAAGATACACCAGACGGAAGAACCGGA
TCTGCTATCTGCAAGAGATCTTCAGCAACGAGATGGCCAAGGTGGACGACAGCTTCTTCCACAGACTGGA
AGAGTCCTTCCTGGTGGAAGAGGATAAGAAGCACGAGCGGCACCCCATCTTCGGCAACATCGTGGACGAG
GTGGCCTACCACGAGAAGTACCCCACCATCTACCACCTGAGAAAGAAACTGGTGGACAGCACCGACAAGG
CCGACCTGCGGCTGATCTATCTGGCCCTGGCCCACATGATCAAGTTCCGGGGCCACTTCCTGATCGAGGG
CGACCTGAACCCCGACAACAGCGACGTGGACAAGCTGTTCATCCAGCTGGTGCAGACCTACAACCAGCTG
TTCGAGGAAAACCCCATCAACGCCAGCGGCGTGGACGCCAAGGCCATCCTGTCTGCCAGACTGAGCAAGA
GCAGACGGCTGGAAAATCTGATCGCCCAGCTGCCCGGCGAGAAGAAGAATGGCCTGTTCGGCAACCTGAT
TGCCCTGAGCCTGGGCCTGACCCCCAACTTCAAGAGCAACTTCGACCTGGCCGAGGATGCCAAACTGCAG
CTGAGCAAGGACACCTACGACGACGACCTGGACAACCTGCTGGCCCAGATCGGCGACCAGTACGCCGACC
TGTTTCTGGCCGCCAAGAACCTGTCCGACGCCATCCTGCTGAGCGACATCCTGAGAGTGAACACCGAGAT
CACCAAGGCCCCCCTGAGCGCCTCTATGATCAAGAGATACGACGAGCACCACCAGGACCTGACCCTGCTG
AAAGCTCTCGTGCGGCAGCAGCTGCCTGAGAAGTACAAAGAGATTTTCTTCGACCAGAGCAAGAACGGCT
ACGCCGGCTACATTGACGGCGGAGCCAGCCAGGAAGAGTTCTACAAGTTCATCAAGCCCATCCTGGAAAA
GATGGACGGCACCGAGGAACTGCTCGTGAAGCTGAACAGAGAGGACCTGCTGCGGAAGCAGCGGACCTTC
GACAACGGCAGCATCCCCCACCAGATCCACCTGGGAGAGCTGCACGCCATTCTGCGGCGGCAGGAAGATT
TTTACCCATTCCTGAAGGACAACCGGGAAAAGATCGAGAAGATCCTGACCTTCCGCATCCCCTACTACGT
GGGCCCTCTGGCCAGGGGAAACAGCAGATTCGCCTGGATGACCAGAAAGAGCGAGGAAACCATCACCCCC
TGGAACTTCGAGGAAGTGGTGGACAAGGGCGCTTCCGCCCAGAGCTTCATCGAGCGGATGACCAACTTCG
ATAAGAACCTGCCCAACGAGAAGGTGCTGCCCAAGCACAGCCTGCTGTACGAGTACTTCACCGTGTATAA
CGAGCTGACCAAAGTGAAATACGTGACCGAGGGAATGAGAAAGCCCGCCTTCCTGAGCGGCGAGCAGAAA
AAGGCCATCGTGGACCTGCTGTTCAAGACCAACCGGAAAGTGACCGTGAAGCAGCTGAAAGAGGACTACT
TCAAGAAAATCGAGTGCTTCGACTCCGTGGAAATCTCCGGCGTGGAAGATCGGTTCAACGCCTCCCTGGG
CACATACCACGATCTGCTGAAAATTATCAAGGACAAGGACTTCCTGGACAATGAGGAAAACGAGGACATT
CTGGAAGATATCGTGCTGACCCTGACACTGTTTGAGGACAGAGAGATGATCGAGGAACGGCTGAAAACCT
ATGCCCACCTGTTCGACGACAAAGTGATGAAGCAGCTGAAGCGGCGGAGATACACCGGCTGGGGCAGGCT
GAGCCGGAAGCTGATCAACGGCATCCGGGACAAGCAGTCCGGCAAGACAATCCTGGATTTCCTGAAGTCC
GACGGCTTCGCCAACAGAAACTTCATGCAGCTGATCCACGACGACAGCCTGACCTTTAAAGAGGACATCC
AGAAAGCCCAGGTGTCCGGCCAGGGCGATAGCCTGCACGAGCACATTGCCAATCTGGCCGGCAGCCCCGC
CATTAAGAAGGGCATCCTGCAGACAGTGAAGGTGGTGGACGAGCTCGTGAAAGTGATGGGCCGGCACAAG
CCCGAGAACATCGTGATCGAAATGGCCAGAGAGAACCAGACCACCCAGAAGGGACAGAAGAACAGCCGCG
AGAGAATGAAGCGGATCGAAGAGGGCATCAAAGAGCTGGGCAGCCAGATCCTGAAAGAACACCCCGTGGA
AAACACCCAGCTGCAGAACGAGAAGCTGTACCTGTACTACCTGCAGAATGGGCGGGATATGTACGTGGAC
CAGGAACTGGACATCAACCGGCTGTCCGACTACGATGTGGACCACATCGTGCCTCAGAGCTTTCTGAAGG
ACGACTCCATCGACAACAAGGTGCTGACCAGAAGCGACAAGGCCCGGGGCAAGAGCGACAACGTGCCCTC
CGAAGAGGTCGTGAAGAAGATGAAGAACTACTGGCGGCAGCTGCTGAACGCCAAGCTGATTACCCAGAGA
AAGTTCGACAATCTGACCAAGGCCGAGAGAGGCGGCCTGAGCGAACTGGATAAGGCCGGCTTCATCAAGA
GACAGCTGGTGGAAACCCGGCAGATCACAAAGCACGTGGCACAGATCCTGGACTCCCGGATGAACACTAA
GTACGACGAGAATGACAAGCTGATCCGGGAAGTGAAAGTGATCACCCTGAAGTCCAAGCTGGTGTCCGAT
TTCCGGAAGGATTTCCAGTTTTACAAAGTGCGCGAGATCAACAACTACCACCACGCCCACGACGCCTACC
TGAACGCCGTCGTGGGAACCGCCCTGATCAAAAAGTACCCTAAGCTGGAAAGCGAGTTCGTGTACGGCGA
CTACAAGGTGTACGACGTGCGGAAGATGATCGCCAAGAGCGAGCAGGAAATCGGCAAGGCTACCGCCAAG
TACTTCTTCTACAGCAACATCATGAACTTTTTCAAGACCGAGATTACCCTGGCCAACGGCGAGATCCGGA
AGCGGCCTCTGATCGAGACAAACGGCGAAACCGGGGAGATCGTGTGGGATAAGGGCCGGGATTTTGCCAC
CGTGCGGAAAGTGCTGAGCATGCCCCAAGTGAATATCGTGAAAAAGACCGAGGTGCAGACAGGCGGCTTC
AGCAAAGAGTCTATCCTGCCCAAGAGGAACAGCGATAAGCTGATCGCCAGAAAGAAGGACTGGGACCCTA
AGAAGTACGGCGGCTTCGACAGCCCCACCGTGGCCTATTCTGTGCTGGTGGTGGCCAAAGTGGAAAAGGG
CAAGTCCAAGAAACTGAAGAGTGTGAAAGAGCTGCTGGGGATCACCATCATGGAAAGAAGCAGCTTCGAG
AAGAATCCCATCGACTTTCTGGAAGCCAAGGGCTACAAAGAAGTGAAAAAGGACCTGATCATCAAGCTGC
CTAAGTACTCCCTGTTCGAGCTGGAAAACGGCCGGAAGAGAATGCTGGCCTCTGCCGGCGAACTGCAGAA
GGGAAACGAACTGGCCCTGCCCTCCAAATATGTGAACTTCCTGTACCTGGCCAGCCACTATGAGAAGCTG
AAGGGCTCCCCCGAGGATAATGAGCAGAAACAGCTGTTTGTGGAACAGCACAAGCACTACCTGGACGAGA
TCATCGAGCAGATCAGCGAGTTCTCCAAGAGAGTGATCCTGGCCGACGCTAATCTGGACAAAGTGCTGTC
CGCCTACAACAAGCACCGGGATAAGCCCATCAGAGAGCAGGCCGAGAATATCATCCACCTGTTTACCCTG
ACCAATCTGGGAGCCCCTGCCGCCTTCAAGTACTTTGACACCACCATCGACCGGAAGAGGTACACCAGCA
CCAAAGAGGTGCTGGACGCCACCCTGATCCACCAGAGCATCACCGGCCTGTACGAGACACGGATCGACCT
GTCTCAGCTGGGAGGCGACAGCGCTGGAGGAGGTGGAAGCGGAGGAGGAGGAAGCGGAGGAGGAGGTAGC
GGACCTAAGAAAAAGAGGAAGGTGGCGGCCGCTGGATCCGGACGGGCTGACGCATTGGACGATTTTGATC
TGGATATGCTGGGAAGTGACGCCCTCGATGATTTTGACCTTGACATGCTTGGTTCGGATGCCCTTGATGA
CTTTGACCTCGACATGCTCGGCAGTGACGCCCTTGATGATTTCGACCTGGACATGCTGATTAACTGTACA
GGCAGTGGAGAGGGCAGAGGAAGTCTGCTAACATGCGGTGACGTCGAGGAGAATCCTGGCCCAATGGCCA
AGCCTTTGTCTCAAGAAGAATCCACCCTCATTGAAAGAGCAACGGCTACAATCAACAGCATCCCCATCTC
TGAAGACTACAGCGTCGCCAGCGCAGCTCTCTCTAGCGACGGCCGCATCTTCACTGGTGTCAATGTATAT
CATTTTACTGGGGGACCTTGTGCAGAACTCGTGGTGCTGGGCACTGCTGCTGCTGCGGCAGCTGGCAACC
TGACTTGTATCGTCGCGATCGGAAATGAGAACAGGGGCATCTTGAGCCCCTGCGGACGGTGCCGACAGGT
GCTTCTCGATCTGCATCCTGGGATCAAAGCCATAGTGAAGGACAGTGATGGACAGCCGACGGCAGTTGGG
ATTCGTGAATTGCTGCCCTCTGGTTATGTGTGGGAGGGCTAAGAATTCGATATCAAGCTTATCGGTAATC
AACCTCTGGATTACAAAATTTGTGAAAGATTGACTGGTATTCTTAACTATGTTGCTCCTTTTACGCTATG
TGGATACGCTGCTTTAATGCCTTTGTATCATGCTATTGCTTCCCGTATGGCTTTCATTTTCTCCTCCTTG
TATAAATCCTGGTTGCTGTCTCTTTATGAGGAGTTGTGGCCCGTTGTCAGGCAACGTGGCGTGGTGTGCA
CTGTGTTTGCTGACGCAACCCCCACTGGTTGGGGCATTGCCACCACCTGTCAGCTCCTTTCCGGGACTTT
CGCTTTCCCCCTCCCTATTGCCACGGCGGAACTCATCGCCGCCTGCCTTGCCCGCTGCTGGACAGGGGCT
CGGCTGTTGGGCACTGACAATTCCGTGGTGTTGTCGGGGAAATCATCGTCCTTTCCTTGGCTGCTCGCCT
GTGTTGCCACCTGGATTCTGCGCGGGACGTCCTTCTGCTACGTCCCTTCGGCCCTCAATCCAGCGGACCT
TCCTTCCCGCGGCCTGCTGCCGGCTCTGCGGCCTCTTCCGCGTCTTCGCCTTCGCCCTCAGACGAGTCGG
ATCTCCCTTTGGGCCGCCTCCCCGCATCGATACCGTCGACCTCGAGACCTAGAAAAACATGGAGCAATCA
CAAGTAGCAATACAGCAGCTACCAATGCTGATTGTGCCTGGCTAGAAGCACAAGAGGAGGAGGAGGTGGG
TTTTCCAGTCACACCTCAGGTACCTTTAAGACCAATGACTTACAAGGCAGCTGTAGATCTTAGCCACTTT
TTAAAAGAAAAGGGGGGACTGGAAGGGCTAATTCACTCCCAACGAAGACAAGATATCCTTGATCTGTGGA
TCTACCACACACAAGGCTACTTCCCTGATTGGCAGAACTACACACCAGGGCCAGGGATCAGATATCCACT
GACCTTTGGATGGTGCTACAAGCTAGTACCAGTTGAGCAAGAGAAGGTAGAAGAAGCCAATGAAGGAGAG
AACACCCGCTTGTTACACCCTGTGAGCCTGCATGGGATGGATGACCCGGAGAGAGAAGTATTAGAGTGGA
GGTTTGACAGCCGCCTAGCATTTCATCACATGGCCCGAGAGCTGCATCCGGACTGTACTGGGTCTCTCTG
GTTAGACCAGATCTGAGCCTGGGAGCTCTCTGGCTAACTAGGGAACCCACTGCTTAAGCCTCAATAAAGC
TTGCCTTGAGTGCTTCAAGTAGTGTGTGCCCGTCTGTTGTGTGACTCTGGTAACTAGAGATCCCTCAGAC
CCTTTTAGTCAGTGTGGAAAATCTCTAGCAGGGCCCGTTTAAACCCGCTGATCAGCCTCGACTGTGCCTT
CTAGTTGCCAGCCATCTGTTGTTTGCCCCTCCCCCGTGCCTTCCTTGACCCTGGAAGGTGCCACTCCCAC
TGTCCTTTCCTAATAAAATGAGGAAATTGCATCGCATTGTCTGAGTAGGTGTCATTCTATTCTGGGGGGT
GGGGTGGGGCAGGACAGCAAGGGGGAGGATTGGGAAGACAATAGCAGGCATGCTGGGGATGCGGTGGGCT
CTATGGCTTCTGAGGCGGAAAGAACCAGCTGGGGCTCTAGGGGGTATCCCC
[124 nt withheld, positions 6912-7035]
C
[91 nt withheld, positions 7037-7127]
A
[49 nt withheld, positions 7129-7177]
CCTTTGACGTTGGAGTCCACGTTCTTT
[37 nt withheld, positions 7205-7241]
ACCCTATCTCGGTCTATTCTTTTGATTTATAAGGGATTTTGCCGATTTCGGCCTATTGGTTAAAAAATGA
GCTGATTTAACAAAAATTTAACGCGAATTAATTCTGTGGAATGTGTGTCAGTTAGGGTGTGGAAAGTCCC
CAGGCTCCCCAGCAGGCAGAAGTATGCAAAGCATGCATCTCAATTAGTCAGCAACCAGGTGTGGAAAGTC
CCCAGGCTCCCCAGCAGGCAGAAGTATGCAAAGCATGCATCTCAATTAGTCAGCAACCATAGTCCCGCCC
CTAACTCCGCCCATCCCGCCCCTAACTCCGCCCAGTTCCGCCCATTCTCCGCCCCATGGCTGACTAATTT
TTTTTATTTATGCAGAGGCCGAGGCCGCCTCTGCCTCTGAGCTATTCCAGAAGTAGTGAGGAGGCTTTTT
TGGAGGCCTAGGCTTTTGCAAAAAGCTCCCGGGAGCTTGTATATCCATTTTCGGATCTGATCAGCACGTG
TTGACAATTAATCATCGGCATAGTATATCGGCATAGTATAATACGACAAGGTGAGGAACTAAACCATGGC
CAAGTTGACCAGTGCCGTTCCGGTGCTCACCGCGCGCGACGTCGCCGGAGCGGTCGAGTTCTGGACCGAC
CGGCTCGGGTTCTCCCGGGACTTCGTGGAGGACGACTTCGCCGGTGTGGTCCGGGACGACGTGACCCTGT
TCATCAGCGCGGTCCAGGACCAGGTGGTGCCGGACAACACCCTGGCCTGGGTGTGGGTGCGCGGCCTGGA
CGAGCTGTACGCCGAGTGGTCGGAGGTCGTGTCCACGAACTTCCGGGACGCCTCCGGGCCGGCCATGACC
GAGATCGGCGAGCAGCCGTGGGGGCGGGAGTTCGCCCTGCGCGACCCGGCCGGCAACTGCGTGCACTTCG
TGGCCGAGGAGCAGGACTGACACGTGCTACGAGATTTCGATTCCACCGCCGCCTTCTATGAAAGGTTGGG
CTTCGGAATCGTTTTCCGGGACGCCGGCTGGATGATCCTCCAGCGCGGGGATCTCATGCTGGAGTTCTTC
GCCCACCCCAACTTGTTTATTGCAGCTTATAATGGTTACAAATAAAGCAATAGCATCACAAATTTCACAA
ATAAAGCATTTTTTTCACTGCATTCTAGTTGTGGTTTGTCCAAACTCATCAATGTATCTTATCATGTCTG
TATACCGTCGACCTCTAGCTAGAGCTTGGCGTAATCATGGTCATAGCTGTTTCCTGTGTGAAATTGTTAT
CCGCTCACAATTCCACACAACATACGAGCCGGAAGCATAAAGTGTAAAGCCTGGGGTGCCTAATGAGTGA
GCTAACTCACATTAATTGCGTTGCGCTCACTGCCCGCTTTCCAGTCGGGAAACCTGTCGTGCCAGCTGCA
TTAATGAATCGGCCAACGCGCGGGGAGAGGCGGTTTGCGTATTGGGCGCTCTTCCGCTTCCTCGCTCACT
GACTCGCTGCGCTCGGTCGTTCGGCTGCGGCGAGCGGTATCAGCTCACTCAAAGGCGGTAATACGGTTAT
CCACAGAATCAGGGGATAACGCAGGAAAGAACATGTGAGCAAAAGGCCAGCAAAAGGCCAGGAACCGTAA
AAAGGCCGCGTTGCTGGCGTTTTTCCATAGGCTCCGCCCCCCTGACGAGCATCACAAAAATCGACGCTCA
AGTCAGAGGTGGCGAAACCCGACAGGACTATAAAGATACCAGGCGTTTCCCCCTGGAAGCTCCCTCGTGC
GCTCTCCTGTTCCGACCCTGCCGCTTACCGGATACCTGTCCGCCTTTCTCCCTTCGGGAAGCGTGGCGCT
TTCTCATAGCTCACGCTGTAGGTATCTCAGTTCGGTGTAGGTCGTTCGCTCCAAGCTGGGCTGTGTGCAC
GAACCCCCCGTTCAGCCCGACCGCTGCGCCTTATCCGGTAACTATCGTCTTGAGTCCAACCCGGTAAGAC
ACGACTTATCGCCACTGGCAGCAGCCACTGGTAACAGGATTAGCAGAGCGAGGTATGTAGGCGGTGCTAC
AGAGTTCTTGAAGTGGTGGCCTAACTACGGCTACACTAGAAGAACAGTATTTGGTATCTGCGCTCTGCTG
AAGCCAGTTACCTTCGGAAAAAGAGTTGGTAGCTCTTGATCCGGCAAACAAACCACCGCTGGTAGCGGTG
GTTTTTTTGTTTGCAAGCAGCAGATTACGCGCAGAAAAAAAGGATCTCAAGAAGATCCTTTGATCTTTTC
TACGGGGTCTGACGCTCAGTGGAACGAAAACTCACGTTAAGGGATTTTGGTCATGAGATTATCAAAAAGG
ATCTTCACCTAGATCCTTTTAAATTAAAAATGAAGTTTTAAATCAATCTAAAGTATATATGAGTAAACTT
GGTCTGACAGTTACCAATGCTTAATCAGTGAGGCACCTATCTCAGCGATCTGTCTATTTCGTTCATCCAT
AGTTGCCTGACTCCCCGTCGTGTAGATAACTACGATACGGGAGGGCTTACCATCTGGCCCCAGTGCTGCA
ATGATACCGCGAGACCCACGCTCACCGGCTCCAGATTTATCAGCAATAAACCAGCCAGCCGGAAGGGCCG
AGCGCAGAAGTGGTCCTGCAACTTTATCCGCCTCCATCCAGTCTATTAATTGTTGCCGGGAAGCTAGAGT
AAGTAGTTCGCCAGTTAATAGTTTGCGCAACGTTGTTGCCATTGCTACAGGCATCGTGGTGTCACGCTCG
TCGTTTGGTATGGCTTCATTCAGCTCCGGTTCCCAACGATCAAGGCGAGTTACATGATCCCCCATGTTGT
GCAAAAAAGCGGTTAGCTCCTTCGGTCCTCCGATCGTTGTCAGAAGTAAGTTGGCCGCAGTGTTATCACT
CATGGTTATGGCAGCACTGCATAATTCTCTTACTGTCATGCCATCCGTAAGATGCTTTTCTGTGACTGGT
GAGTACTCAACCAAGTCATTCTGAGAATAGTGTATGCGGCGACCGAGTTGCTCTTGCCCGGCGTCAATAC
GGGATAATACCGCGCCACATAGCAGAACTTTAAAAGTGCTCATCATTGGAAAACGTTCTTCGGGGCGAAA
ACTCTCAAGGATCTTACCGCTGTTGAGATCCAGTTCGATGTAACCCACTCGTGCACCCAACTGATCTTCA
GCATCTTTTACTTTCACCAGCGTTTCTGGGTGAGCAAAAACAGGAAGGCAAAATGCCGCAAAAAAGGGAA
TAAGGGCGACACGGAAATGTTGAATACTCATACTCTTCCTTTTTCAATATTATTGAAGCATTTATCAGGG
TTATTGTCTCATGAGCGGATACATATTTGAATGTATTTAGAAAAATAAACAAATAGGGGTTCCGCGCACA
TTTCCCCGAAAAGTGCCACCTGACGTCGACGGATCGGGAGATCTCCCGATCCCCTATGGTGCACTCTCAG
TACAATCTGCTCTGATGCCGCATAGTTAAGCCAGTATCTGCTCCCTGCTTGTGTGTTGGAGGTCGCTGAG
TAGTGCGCGAGCAAAATTTAAGCTACAACAAGGCAAGGCTTGACCGACAATTGCATGAAGAATCTGCTTA
GGGTTAGGCGTTTTGCGCTGCTTCGCGATGTACGGGCCAGATATACGCGTTGACATTGATTATTGACTAG
TTATTAATAGTAATCAATTACGGGGTCATTAGTTCATAGCCCATATATGGAGTTCCGCGTTACATAACTT
ACGGTAAATGGCCCGCCTGGCTGACCGCCCAACGACCCCCGCCCATTGACGTCAATAATGACGTATGTTC
CCATAGTAACGCCAATAGGGACTTTCCATTGACGTCAATGGGTGGAGTATTTACGGTAAACTGCCCACTT
GGCAGTACATCAAGTGTATCATATGCCAAGTACGCCCCCTATTGACGTCAATGACGGTAAATGGCCCGCC
TGGCATTATGCCCAGTACATGACCTTATGGGACTTTCCTACTTGGCAGTACATCTACGTATTAGTCATCG
CTATTACCATGGTGATGCGGTTTTGGCAGTACATCAATGGGCGTGGATAGCGGTTTGACTCACGGGGATT
TCCAAGTCTCCACCCCATTGACGTCAATGGGAGTTTGTTTTGGCACCAAAATCAACGGGACTTTCCAAAA
TGTCGTAACAACTCCGCCCCATTGACGCAAATGGGCGGTAGGCGTGTACGGTGGGAGGTCTATATAAGCA
GCGCGTTTTGCCTGTACTGGGTCTCTCTGGTTAGACCAGATCTGAGCCTGGGAGCTCTCTGGCTAACTAG
GGAACCCACTGCTTAAGCCTCAATAAAGCTTGCCTTGAGTGCTTCAAGTAGTGTGTGCCCGTCTGTTGTG
TGACTCTGGTAACTAGAGATCCCTCAGACCCTTTTAGTCAGTGTGGAAAATCTCTAGCAGTGGCGCCCGA
ACAGGGACTTGAAAGCGAAAGGGAAACCAGAGGAGCTCTCTCGACGCAGGACTCGGCTTGCTGAAGCGCG
CACGGCAAGAGGCGAGGGGCGGCGACTGGTGAGTACGCCAAAAATTTTGACTAGCGGAGGCTAGAAGGAG
AGAGATGGGTGCGAGAGCGTCAGTATTAAGCGGGGGAGAATTAGATCGCGATGGGAAAAAATTCGGTTAA
GGCCAGGGGGAAAGAAAAAATATAAATTAAAACATATAGTATGGGCAAGCAGGGAGCTAGAACGATTCGC
AGTTAATCCTGGCCTGTTAGAAACATCAGAAGGCTGTAGACAAATACTGGGACAGCTACAACCATCCCTT
CAGACAGGATCAGAAGAACTTAGATCATTATATAATACAGTAGCAACCCTCTATTGTGTGCATCAAAGGA
TAGAGATAAAAGACACCAAGGAAGCTTTAGACAAGATAGAGGAAGAGCAAAACAAAAGTAAGACCACCGC
ACAGCAAGCGGCCGCTGATCTTCAGACCTGGAGGAGGAGATATGAGGGACAATTGGAGAAGTGAATTATA
TAAATATAAAGTAGTAAAAATTGAACCATTAGGAGTAGCACCCACCAAGGCAAAGAGAAGAGTGGTGCAG
AGAGAAAAAAGAGCAGTGGGAATAGGAGCTTTGTTCCTTGGGTTCTTGGGAGCAGCAGGAAGCACTATGG
GCGCAGCGTCAATGACGCTGACGGTACAGGCCAGACAATTATTGTCTGGTATAGTGCAGCAGCAGAACAA
TTTGCTGAGGGCTATTGAGGCGCAACAGCATCTGTTGCAACTCACAGTCTGGGGCATCAAGCAGCTCCAG
GCAAGAATCCTGGCTGTGGAAAGATACCTAAAGGATCAACAGCTCCTGGGGATTTGGGGTTGCTCTGGAA
AACTCATTTGCACCACTGCTGTGCCTTGGAATGCTAGTTGGAGTAATAAATCTCTGGAACAGATTTGGAA
TCACACGACCTGGATGGAGTGGGACAGAGAAATTAACAATTACACAAGCTTAATACACTCCTTAATTGAA
GAATCGCAAAACCAGCAAGAAAAGAATGAACAAGAATTATTGGAATTAGATAAATGGGCAAGTTTGTGGA
ATTGGTTTAACATAACAAATTGGCTGTGGTATATAAAATTATTCATAATGATAGTAGGAGGCTTGGTAGG
TTTAAGAATAGTTTTTGCTGTACTTTCTATAGTGAATAGAGTTAGGCAGGGATATTCACCATTATCGTTT
CAGACCCACCTCCCAACCCCGAGGGGACCCGACAGGCCCGAAGGAATAGAAGAAGAAGGTGGAGAGAGAG
ACAGAGACAGATCCATTCGATTAGTGAACGGATCGGCACTGCGTGCGCCAATTCTGCAGACAAATGGCAG
TATTCATCCACAATTTTAAAAGAAAAGGGGGGATTGGGGGGTACAGTGCAGGGGAAAGAATAGTAGACAT
AATAGCAACAGACATACAAACTAAAGAATTACAAAAACAAATTACAAAAATTCAAAATTTTCGGGTTTAT
TACAGGGACAGCAGAGATCCAGTTTGGTTAATTAGCTAGCGAGGGCCTATTTCCCATGATTCCTTCATAT
TTGCATATACGATACAAGGCTGTTAGAGAGATAATTGGAATTAATTTGACTGTAAACACAAAGATATTAG
TACAAAATACGTGACGTAGAAAGTAATAATTTCTTGGGTAGTTTGCAGTTTTAAAATTATGTTTTAAAAT
GGACTATCATATGCTTACCGTAACTTGAAAGTATTTCGATTTCTTGGCTTTATATATCTTGTGGAAAGGA
CGAAACACCGCTCTGTTTGCTATTGGCCTC
