>Addgene plasmid #125488 | lentiSAMv2 rs1401419-guide3 | depositor partial sequence | sequence record 240154 | Guide RNA, MS2 stem loops
NNNNANNTTATNGTTTTANNANNNACTATCATATGCTTACCGTAACTTGAAAGTATTTCGATTTCTTGGC
TTTATATATCTTGTGGAAAGGACGAAACACCGCTCTGTTTGCTATTGGCCTCGTTTTAGAGCTAGGCCAA
CATGAGGATCACCCATGTCTGCAGGGCCTAGCAAGTTAAAATAAGGCTAGTCCGTTATCAACTTGGCCAA
CATGAGGATCACCCATGTCTGCAGGGCCAAGTGGCACCGAGTCGGTGCTTTTTTTGGATCCTAGGTCTTG
AAAGGAGTGGGAATTGGCTCCGGTGCCCGTCAGTGGGCAGAGCGCACATCGCCCACAGTCCCCGAGAAGT
TGGGGGGAGGGGTCGGCAATTGATCCGGTGCCTAGAGAAGGTGGCGCGGGGTAAACTGGGAAAGTGATGT
CGTGTACTGGCTCCGCCTTTTTCCCGAGGGTGGGGGAGAACCGTATATAAGTGCAGTAGTCGCCGTGAAC
GTTCTTTTTCGCAACGGGTTTGCCGCCAGAACACAGGCGTACGGCCACCATGAAAAGGCCGGCGGCCACG
AAAAAGGCCGGCCAGGCAAAAAAGAAAAAGGACAAGAAGTACAGCATCGGCCTGGCCATCGGCACCAACT
CTGTGGGCTGGGCCGTGATCACCGACGAGTACAAGGTGCCCAGCAAGAAATTCAAGGTGCTGGGCAACAC
CGACCGGCACAGCATCAAGAAGAACCTGATCGGAGCCCTGCTGTTCGACAGCGGCGAACAGCCGAGGCCA
CCCGGCTGAAGAGAACCGCCAGAAGAAGATACACCAGACGGAAGAACCGGATCTGCTATCTGCAAGAGAT
CTTCAGCAACGAGATGGCCAAGGTGGACGACAGCTTCTTCCACAGACTGGAAGAGTCCTTCCTGGTGGAA
AGAGGATAGAAAGCANTANNGNNACGCCATCTNNNGCAACAT
